>Addgene plasmid #109120 | AICSDP-43: GJA1-mEGFP | addgene full sequence | sequence record 209766 | Addgene NGS Result
ATGCGGTGTGAAATACCGCACAGATGCGTAAGGAGAAAATACCGCATCAGGCGCCATTCGCCATTCAGGC
TGCGCAACTGTTGGGAAGGGCGATCGGTGCGGGCCTCTTCGCTATTACGCCAGCTGGCGAAAGGGGGATG
TGCTGCAAGGCGATTAAGTTGGGTAACGCCAGGGTTTTCCCAGTCACGACGTTGTAAAACGACGGCCAGT
GAATTGACGCGTATTGGGATGTCTGCCTTTCGTTGTAACACTCAGCAACCTGGTTGTGAAAATGTCTGCT
ATGACAAGTCTTTCCCAATCTCTCATGTGCGCTTCTGGGTCCTGCAGATCATATTTGTGTCTGTACCCAC
ACTCTTGTACCTGGCTCATGTGTTCTATGTGATGCGAAAGGAAGAGAAACTGAACAAGAAAGAGGAAGAA
CTCAAGGTTGCCCAAACTGATGGTGTCAATGTGGACATGCACTTGAAGCAGATTGAGATAAAGAAGTTCA
AGTACGGTATTGAAGAGCATGGTAAGGTGAAAATGCGAGGGGGGTTGCTGCGAACCTACATCATCAGTAT
CCTCTTCAAGTCTATCTTTGAGGTGGCCTTCTTGCTGATCCAGTGGTACATCTATGGATTCAGCTTGAGT
GCTGTTTACACTTGCAAAAGAGATCCCTGCCCACATCAGGTGGACTGTTTCCTCTCTCGCCCCACGGAGA
AAACCATCTTCATCATCTTCATGCTGGTGGTGTCCTTGGTGTCCCTGGCCTTGAATATCATTGAACTCTT
CTATGTTTTCTTCAAGGGCGTTAAGGATCGGGTTAAGGGAAAGAGCGACCCTTACCATGCGACCAGTGGT
GCGCTGAGCCCTGCCAAAGACTGTGGGTCTCAAAAATATGCTTATTTCAATGGCTGCTCCTCACCAACCG
CTCCCCTCTCGCCTATGTCTCCTCCTGGGTACAAGCTGGTTACTGGCGACAGAAACAATTCTTCTTGCCG
CAATTACAACAAGCAAGCAAGTGAGCAAAACTGGGCTAATTACAGTGCAGAACAAAATCGAATGGGGCAG
GCGGGAAGCACCATCTCTAACTCCCATGCACAGCCTTTTGATTTCCCCGATGATAACCAGAATTCTAAAA
AACTAGCTGCTGGACATGAATTACAGCCACTAGCCATTGTGGACCAGCGACCTTCAAGCAGAGCCAGCAG
TCGTGCCAGCAGCAGACCTCGCCCAGACGACCTGGAGATCGACCCTCCTGTGGCCACAGTGAGCAAGGGC
GAGGAGCTGTTCACCGGGGTGGTGCCCATCCTGGTCGAGCTGGACGGCGACGTAAACGGCCACAAGTTCA
GCGTGTCCGGCGAGGGCGAGGGCGATGCCACCTACGGCAAGCTGACCCTGAAGTTCATCTGCACCACCGG
CAAGCTGCCCGTGCCCTGGCCCACCCTCGTGACCACCCTGACCTACGGCGTGCAGTGCTTCAGCCGCTAC
CCCGACCACATGAAGCAGCACGACTTCTTCAAGTCCGCCATGCCCGAAGGCTACGTCCAGGAGCGCACCA
TCTTCTTCAAGGACGACGGCAACTACAAGACCCGCGCCGAGGTGAAGTTCGAGGGCGACACCCTGGTGAA
CCGCATCGAGCTGAAGGGCATCGACTTCAAGGAGGACGGCAACATCCTGGGGCACAAGCTGGAGTACAAC
TACAACAGCCACAACGTCTATATCATGGCCGACAAGCAGAAGAACGGCATCAAGGTGAACTTCAAGATCC
GCCACAACATCGAGGACGGCAGCGTGCAGCTCGCCGACCACTACCAGCAGAACACCCCCATCGGCGACGG
CCCCGTGCTGCTGCCCGACAACCACTACCTGAGCACCCAGTCCAAGCTGAGCAAAGACCCCAACGAGAAG
CGCGATCACATGGTCCTGCTGGAGTTCGTGACCGCCGCCGGGATCACTCTCGGCATGGACGAGCTGTACA
AGTAGATACAGGCTTGAAAGCATCAAGATTCCACTCAATTGTGCAGAAGAAAAAAGGTGCTGTAGAAAGT
GCACCAGGTGTTAATTTTGATCCGGTGGAGGTGGTACTCAACAGCCTTATTCATGAGGCTTAGAAAACAC
AAAGACATTAGAATACCTAGGTTCACTGGGGGTGTATGGGGTAGATGGGTGGAGAGGGAGGGGATAAGAG
AGGTGCATGTTGGTATTTAAAGTAGTGGATTCAAAGAACTTAGATTATAAATAAGAGTTCCATTAGGTGA
TACATAGATAAGGGCTTTTTCTCCCCGCAAACACCCCTAAGAATGGTTCTGTGTATGTGAATGAGCGGGT
GGTAATTGTGGCTAAATATTTTTGTTTTACCAAGAAACTGAAATAATTCTGGCCAGGAATAAATACTTCC
TGAACATCTTAGGTCTTTTCAACAAGAAAAAGACAGAGGATTGTCCTTAAGTCCCTGCTAAAACATTCCA
TTGTTAAAATTTGCACTTTGAAGGTAAGCTTTCTAGGCCTGACCCTCCAGGTGTCAATGGACTTGTGCTA
CTATATTTTTTTATTCTTGGTATCAGTTTAAAATTCAGACAAGGCCCACAGAATAAGATTTTCCATGCAT
TTGCAAATACGTATATTCTTTTTCCATCCACTTGCACAATATCATTACCATCACTTTTTCATCATTCCTC
AGCTACTACTCACATTCATTTAATGGTTTCTGTAAACATTTTTAAGACAGTTGGGATGTCACTTAACATT
TTTTTTTTGAGCTAAAGTCAGGGAATCAAGCCATGCTTAATATTTAACAATCACTTATATGTGTGTCGAA
GAGTTTGTTTTGTTTGTCATGTATTGGTACAAGCAGATACAGTATAAACTCACAAACACAGATTTGAAAA
TAATGCACATATGGTGTTCAAATTTGAACCTTTCTCATGGATTTTTGTGGTGTGGGCCAATATGGTGTTT
ACATTATATAATTCCTGCTGTGATCCCAATGGCGCGCCGAGCTTGGCGTAATCATGGTCATAGCTGTTTC
CTGTGTGAAATTGTTATCCGCTCACAATTCCACACAACATACGAGCCGGAAGCATAAAGTGTAAAGCCTG
GGGTGCCTAATGAGTGAGCTAACTCACATTAATTGCGTTGCGCTCACTGCCCGCTTTCCAGTCGGGAAAC
CTGTCGTGCCAGCTGCATTAATGAATCGGCCAACGCGCGGGGAGAGGCGGTTTGCGTATTGGGCGCTCTT
CCGCTTCCTCGCTCACTGACTCGCTGCGCTCGGTCGTTCGGCTGCGGCGAGCGGTATCAGCTCACTCAAA
GGCGGTAATACGGTTATCCACAGAATCAGGGGATAACGCAGGAAAGAACATGTGAGCAAAAGGCCAGCAA
AAGGCCAGGAACCGTAAAAAGGCCGCGTTGCTGGCGTTTTTCCATAGGCTCCGCCCCCCTGACGAGCATC
ACAAAAATCGACGCTCAAGTCAGAGGTGGCGAAACCCGACAGGACTATAAAGATACCAGGCGTTTCCCCC
TGGAAGCTCCCTCGTGCGCTCTCCTGTTCCGACCCTGCCGCTTACCGGATACCTGTCCGCCTTTCTCCCT
TCGGGAAGCGTGGCGCTTTCTCATAGCTCACGCTGTAGGTATCTCAGTTCGGTGTAGGTCGTTCGCTCCA
AGCTGGGCTGTGTGCACGAACCCCCCGTTCAGCCCGACCGCTGCGCCTTATCCGGTAACTATCGTCTTGA
GTCCAACCCGGTAAGACACGACTTATCGCCACTGGCAGCAGCCACTGGTAACAGGATTAGCAGAGCGAGG
TATGTAGGCGGTGCTACAGAGTTCTTGAAGTGGTGGCCTAACTACGGCTACACTAGAAGAACAGTATTTG
GTATCTGCGCTCTGCTGAAGCCAGTTACCTTCGGAAAAAGAGTTGGTAGCTCTTGATCCGGCAAACAAAC
CACCGCTGGTAGCGGTGGTTTTTTTGTTTGCAAGCAGCAGATTACGCGCAGAAAAAAAGGATCTCAAGAA
GATCCTTTGATCTTTTCTACGGGGTCTGACGCTCAGTGGAACGAAAACTCACGTTAAGGGATTTTGGTCA
TGAGATTATCAAAAAGGATCTTCACCTAGATCCTTTTAAATTAAAAATGAAGTTTTAAATCAATCTAAAG
TATATATGAGTAAACTTGGTCTGACAGTTACCAATGCTTAATCAGTGAGGCACCTATCTCAGCGATCTGT
CTATTTCGTTCATCCATAGTTGCCTGACTCCCCGTCGTGTAGATAACTACGATACGGGAGGGCTTACCAT
CTGGCCCCAGTGCTGCAATGATACCGCGAGACCCACGCTCACCGGCTCCAGATTTATCAGCAATAAACCA
GCCAGCCGGAAGGGCCGAGCGCAGAAGTGGTCCTGCAACTTTATCCGCCTCCATCCAGTCTATTAATTGT
TGCCGGGAAGCTAGAGTAAGTAGTTCGCCAGTTAATAGTTTGCGCAACGTTGTTGCCATTGCTACAGGCA
TCGTGGTGTCACGCTCGTCGTTTGGTATGGCTTCATTCAGCTCCGGTTCCCAACGATCAAGGCGAGTTAC
ATGATCCCCCATGTTGTGCAAAAAAGCGGTTAGCTCCTTCGGTCCTCCGATCGTTGTCAGAAGTAAGTTG
GCCGCAGTGTTATCACTCATGGTTATGGCAGCACTGCATAATTCTCTTACTGTCATGCCATCCGTAAGAT
GCTTTTCTGTGACTGGTGAGTACTCAACCAAGTCATTCTGAGAATAGTGTATGCGGCGACCGAGTTGCTC
TTGCCCGGCGTCAATACGGGATAATACCGCGCCACATAGCAGAACTTTAAAAGTGCTCATCATTGGAAAA
CGTTCTTCGGGGCGAAAACTCTCAAGGATCTTACCGCTGTTGAGATCCAGTTCGATGTAACCCACTCGTG
CACCCAACTGATCTTCAGCATCTTTTACTTTCACCAGCGTTTCTGGGTGAGCAAAAACAGGAAGGCAAAA
TGCCGCAAAAAAGGGAATAAGGGCGACACGGAAATGTTGAATACTCATACTCTTCCTTTTTCAATATTAT
TGAAGCATTTATCAGGGTTATTGTCTCATGAGCGGATACATATTTGAATGTATTTAGAAAAATAAACAAA
TAGGGGTTCCGCGCACATTTCCCCGAAAAGTGCCACCTGACGTCTAAGAAACCATTATTATCATGACATT
AACCTATAAAAATAGGCGTATCACGAGGCCCTTTCGTCTCGCGCGTTTCGGTGATGACGGTGAAAACCTC
TGACACATGCAGCTCCCGGAGACGGTCACAGCTTGTCTGTAAGCGGATGCCGGGAGCAGACAAGCCCGTC
AGGGCGCGTCAGCGGGTGTTGGCGGGTGTCGGGGCTGGCTTAACTATGCGGCATCAGAGCAGATTGTACT
GAGAGTGCACCAT
Features (pLannotate 1.2.2; 12 found; start..end, strand, type, name):
     57..214     -  CDS            lacZα (fragment): LacZα fragment of β-galactosidase; lacZ fragment
    232..1230    +  CDS            GJA1 (fragment): CXA1_HUMAN - Also known as GJAL. Experimental evidence at protein level: Swiss-Prot protein existence level 1. Gap junction protein that acts as a regulator of bladder capacity. A gap junction consists of a cluster of closely packed pairs of transmembrane channels, the connexons, through which materials of low MW diffuse from one cell to a neighboring cell. May play a critical role in the physiology of hearing by participating in the recycling of potassium to the cochlear endolymph. Negative regulator of bladder functional capacity: acts by enhancing intercellular electrical and chemical trans
   1249..1964    +  CDS            mEGFP (fragment): enhanced GFP with monomerizing A206K mutation (Zacharias et al., 2002) mammalian codon-optimized
   3021..3037    -  protein_bind   lac operator: The lac repressor binds to the lac operator to inhibit transcription in E. coli. This inhibition can be relieved by adding lactose or isopropyl-β-D-thiogalactopyranoside (IPTG). lac repressor encoded by lacI
   3045..3075    -  promoter       lac promoter: promoter for the E. coli lac operon
   3090..3111    -  protein_bind   CAP binding site: CAP binding activates transcription in the presence of cAMP. E. coli catabolite activator protein
   3124..3216    -  CDS            lacI (fragment): lac repressor; lacI; The lac repressor binds to the lac operator to inhibit transcription in E. coli. This inhibition can be relieved by adding lactose or isopropyl-β-D-thiogalactopyranoside (IPTG).
   3399..3987    -  rep_origin     ori: high-copy-number ColE1/pMB1/pBR322/pUC origin of replication
   4158..5018    -  CDS            AmpR: β-lactamase; bla; confers resistance to ampicillin, carbenicillin, and related antibiotics
   5019..5123    -  promoter       AmpR promoter: bla
   5218..5253    +  CDS            rop (fragment): Rop protein, which maintains plasmids at low copy number; rop
   5355..51      +  misc_feature   bom (fragment) (across the origin): basis of mobility region from pBR322
