[The description below was written by a language model from this plasmid's Addgene catalogue record and pLannotate feature annotations shown in this document.]
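Description:
AICSDP-43: GJA1-mEGFP is a CRISPR/Cas9 homology-directed repair donor template built in the pUC57 cloning backbone, designed to add a monomeric EGFP tag to the C-terminus of the endogenous human GJA1 gene, which encodes the gap junction protein connexin 43 (CX43). The 5,403 nt plasmid is propagated in E. coli at high copy through its ColE1/pUC-type origin and selected with ampicillin via the β-lactamase (AmpR) gene and its own promoter. The remaining annotated backbone elements (lacZα fragment, lac promoter and operator, CAP binding site, and small lacI, rop and bom fragments) are remnants of the cloning vector and play no role in the editing application.

The 2,732 bp insert consists of a 5′ homology arm, annotated as roughly 1 kb of the GJA1 coding sequence, followed in frame by a short six-residue linker and the mEGFP coding sequence, which carries the monomerizing A206K mutation and is mammalian codon-optimized. The unannotated stretch of about 1 kb downstream of mEGFP presumably corresponds to the 3′ homology arm. The feature table shows no mammalian promoter or polyadenylation signal. Fluorescent protein expression therefore depends on correct integration at the genomic locus, where the fusion comes under native GJA1 regulation. The homology arms contain point mutations that disrupt the crRNA binding sites, preventing Cas9 from cutting the donor or re-cutting the edited allele.

The depositor used this plasmid with locus-specific Cas9 reagents to generate GJA1-mEGFP knock-ins in WTC human induced pluripotent stem cells. They note that transfected cells may vary in fluorescence intensity, likely reflecting editing precision, so sorting, subcloning and PCR-based screening are advised to identify precisely edited clones.
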