Addgene plasmid #109120: AICSDP-43: GJA1-mEGFP
Purpose: Homology arms and linker-mEGFP sequence for C-terminus tagging of human GJA1
Depositing lab: Allen Institute for Cell Science.
Backbone
  Vector backbone: pUC57
  Vector type: Mammalian Expression, CRISPR ; Donor Template
Growth in bacteria
  Bacterial resistance: Ampicillin, 100 μg/mL
  Growth temperature: 37°C
  Growth strain: DH5alpha
  Copy number: High Copy
Gene/Insert
  Gene/Insert name: GJA1 Homology Arms with linker-mEGFP (alt name: CX43)
  Species: H. sapiens (human)
  Insert size (bp): 2732
  Mutation: homology arms contain point mutations to disrupt crRNA binding sites used
  Entrez Gene: GJA1 (a.k.a. AVSD3, CMDR, CX43, EKVP, EKVP3, GJAL, HLHS1, HSS, ODDD, PPKCA)
  Tag / fusion protein: linker-mEGFP (C terminal on backbone)
  Cloning method: Unknown
Terms and licenses: Academic/Nonprofit Terms; Industry Terms
Depositor comments: This plasmid has been used with locus-specific CRISPR/Cas9 to add a mEGFP tag to the C-terminus of human GJA1 in WTC human induced pluripotent stem cells by the Allen Institute for Cell Science. Linker (AA) sequence: DPPVAT. After protein tagging using this donor template plasmid and CRISPR/Cas9 reagents, transfected cells may exhibit varying intensity levels of fluorescence, likely due to editing precision. To obtain cells of uniform intensity levels, see our protocol for fluorescence-assisted cell sorting and subcloning of transfected cells (https://www.allencell.org/instructional-videos-and-tutorials-for-cell-methods.html) Further, we recommend PCR-based assays for identifying precisely edited clones as previously described (https://www.molbiolcell.org/doi/abs/10.1091/mbc.e17-03-0209) For more information on the entire plasmid collection, please see https://www.addgene.org/allen-institute-cell-science/ .
How to cite: AICSDP-43: GJA1-mEGFP was a gift from Allen Institute for Cell Science (Addgene plasmid # 109120 ; http://n2t.net/addgene:109120 ; RRID:Addgene_109120)
