>Addgene plasmid #109120 | AICSDP-43: GJA1-mEGFP | depositor partial sequence | sequence record 205625 | GJA1 Homology Arms and linker-mEGFP
GTCTGCCTTTCGTTGTAACACTCAGCAACCTGGTTGTGAAAATGTCTGCTATGACAAGTCTTTCCCAATC
TCTCATGTGCGCTTCTGGGTCCTGCAGATCATATTTGTGTCTGTACCCACACTCTTGTACCTGGCTCATG
TGTTCTATGTGATGCGAAAGGAAGAGAAACTGAACAAGAAAGAGGAAGAACTCAAGGTTGCCCAAACTGA
TGGTGTCAATGTGGACATGCACTTGAAGCAGATTGAGATAAAGAAGTTCAAGTACGGTATTGAAGAGCAT
GGTAAGGTGAAAATGCGAGGGGGGTTGCTGCGAACCTACATCATCAGTATCCTCTTCAAGTCTATCTTTG
AGGTGGCCTTCTTGCTGATCCAGTGGTACATCTATGGATTCAGCTTGAGTGCTGTTTACACTTGCAAAAG
AGATCCCTGCCCACATCAGGTGGACTGTTTCCTCTCTCGCCCCACGGAGAAAACCATCTTCATCATCTTC
ATGCTGGTGGTGTCCTTGGTGTCCCTGGCCTTGAATATCATTGAACTCTTCTATGTTTTCTTCAAGGGCG
TTAAGGATCGGGTTAAGGGAAAGAGCGACCCTTACCATGCGACCAGTGGTGCGCTGAGCCCTGCCAAAGA
CTGTGGGTCTCAAAAATATGCTTATTTCAATGGCTGCTCCTCACCAACCGCTCCCCTCTCGCCTATGTCT
CCTCCTGGGTACAAGCTGGTTACTGGCGACAGAAACAATTCTTCTTGCCGCAATTACAACAAGCAAGCAA
GTGAGCAAAACTGGGCTAATTACAGTGCAGAACAAAATCGAATGGGGCAGGCGGGAAGCACCATCTCTAA
CTCCCATGCACAGCCTTTTGATTTCCCCGATGATAACCAGAATTCTAAAAAACTAGCTGCTGGACATGAA
TTACAGCCACTAGCCATTGTGGACCAGCGACCTTCAAGCAGAGCCAGCAGTCGTGCCAGCAGCAGACCTC
GCCCAGACGACCTGGAGATCGACCCTCCTGTGGCCACAGTGAGCAAGGGCGAGGAGCTGTTCACCGGGGT
GGTGCCCATCCTGGTCGAGCTGGACGGCGACGTAAACGGCCACAAGTTCAGCGTGTCCGGCGAGGGCGAG
GGCGATGCCACCTACGGCAAGCTGACCCTGAAGTTCATCTGCACCACCGGCAAGCTGCCCGTGCCCTGGC
CCACCCTCGTGACCACCCTGACCTACGGCGTGCAGTGCTTCAGCCGCTACCCCGACCACATGAAGCAGCA
CGACTTCTTCAAGTCCGCCATGCCCGAAGGCTACGTCCAGGAGCGCACCATCTTCTTCAAGGACGACGGC
AACTACAAGACCCGCGCCGAGGTGAAGTTCGAGGGCGACACCCTGGTGAACCGCATCGAGCTGAAGGGCA
TCGACTTCAAGGAGGACGGCAACATCCTGGGGCACAAGCTGGAGTACAACTACAACAGCCACAACGTCTA
TATCATGGCCGACAAGCAGAAGAACGGCATCAAGGTGAACTTCAAGATCCGCCACAACATCGAGGACGGC
AGCGTGCAGCTCGCCGACCACTACCAGCAGAACACCCCCATCGGCGACGGCCCCGTGCTGCTGCCCGACA
ACCACTACCTGAGCACCCAGTCCAAGCTGAGCAAAGACCCCAACGAGAAGCGCGATCACATGGTCCTGCT
GGAGTTCGTGACCGCCGCCGGGATCACTCTCGGCATGGACGAGCTGTACAAGTAGATACAGGCTTGAAAG
CATCAAGATTCCACTCAATTGTGCAGAAGAAAAAAGGTGCTGTAGAAAGTGCACCAGGTGTTAATTTTGA
TCCGGTGGAGGTGGTACTCAACAGCCTTATTCATGAGGCTTAGAAAACACAAAGACATTAGAATACCTAG
GTTCACTGGGGGTGTATGGGGTAGATGGGTGGAGAGGGAGGGGATAAGAGAGGTGCATGTTGGTATTTAA
AGTAGTGGATTCAAAGAACTTAGATTATAAATAAGAGTTCCATTAGGTGATACATAGATAAGGGCTTTTT
CTCCCCGCAAACACCCCTAAGAATGGTTCTGTGTATGTGAATGAGCGGGTGGTAATTGTGGCTAAATATT
TTTGTTTTACCAAGAAACTGAAATAATTCTGGCCAGGAATAAATACTTCCTGAACATCTTAGGTCTTTTC
AACAAGAAAAAGACAGAGGATTGTCCTTAAGTCCCTGCTAAAACATTCCATTGTTAAAATTTGCACTTTG
AAGGTAAGCTTTCTAGGCCTGACCCTCCAGGTGTCAATGGACTTGTGCTACTATATTTTTTTATTCTTGG
TATCAGTTTAAAATTCAGACAAGGCCCACAGAATAAGATTTTCCATGCATTTGCAAATACGTATATTCTT
TTTCCATCCACTTGCACAATATCATTACCATCACTTTTTCATCATTCCTCAGCTACTACTCACATTCATT
TAATGGTTTCTGTAAACATTTTTAAGACAGTTGGGATGTCACTTAACATTTTTTTTTTGAGCTAAAGTCA
GGGAATCAAGCCATGCTTAATATTTAACAATCACTTATATGTGTGTCGAAGAGTTTGTTTTGTTTGTCAT
GTATTGGTACAAGCAGATACAGTATAAACTCACAAACACAGATTTGAAAATAATGCACATATGGTGTTCA
AATTTGAACCTTTCTCATGGATTTTTGTGGTGTGGGCCAATATGGTGTTTACATTATATAATTCCTGCTG
TG
